>Addgene plasmid #61366 | pZDonor-Nm-Cas9-gRNA-hU6 | depositor full sequence | sequence record 99803 | Expected full sequence
CTAAATTGTAAGCGTTAATATTTTGTTAAAATTCGCGTTAAATTTTTGTTAAATCAGCTCATTTTTTAAC
CAATAGGCCGAAATCGGCAAAATCCCTTATAAATCAAAAGAATAGACCGAGATAGGGT
[37 nt withheld, positions 129-165]
AAAGAACGTGGACTCCAACGTCAAAGG
[49 nt withheld, positions 193-241]
T
[91 nt withheld, positions 243-333]
G
[124 nt withheld, positions 335-458]
CCCATTCGCCATTCAGGCTGCGCAACTGTTGGGAAGGGCGATCGGTGCGGGCCTCTTCGCTATTACGCCA
GCTGGCGAAAGGGGGATGTGCTGCAAGGCGATTAAGTTGGGTAACGCCAGGGTTTTCCCAGTCACGACGT
TGTAAAACGACGGCCAGTGAGCGCGCGTAATACGACTCACTATAGGGCGAATTGGGTACCAAGCTTGCCT
ATTTCCCATGATTCCTTCATATTTGCATATACGATACAAGGCTGTTAGAGAGATAATTGGAATTAATTTG
ACTGTAAACACAAAGATATTAGTACAAAATACGTGACGTAGAAAGTAATAATTTCTTGGGTAGTTTGCAG
TTTTAAAATTATGTTTTAAAATGGACTATCATATGCTTACCGTAACTTGAAAGTATTTCGATTTCTTGGC
TTTATATATCTTGTGGAAAGGACGAAACACCGGGTCTTCGAGAAGACCTGTTGTAGCTCCCTTTCTCATT
TCGGAAACGAAATGAGAACCGTTGCTACAATAAGGCCGTCTGAAAAGATGTGCCGCAACGCTCTGCCCCT
TAAAGCTTCTGCTTTAAGGGGCTTTTTTTGCGGCCGCCCGCGGTGGAGCTCCAGCTTTTGTTCCCTTTAG
TGAGGGTTAATTGCGCGCTTGGCGTAATCATGGTCATAGCTGTTTCCTGTGTGAAATTGTTATCCGCTCA
CAATTCCACACAACATACGAGCCGGAAGCATAAAGTGTAAAGCCTGGGGTGCCTAATGAGTGAGCTAACT
CACATTAATTGCGTTGCGCTCACTGCCCGCTTTCCAGTCGGGAAACCTGTCGTGCCAGCTGCATTAATGA
ATCGGCCAACGCGCGGGGAGAGGCGGTTTGCGTATTGGGCGCTCTTCCGCTTCCTCGCTCACTGACTCGC
TGCGCTCGGTCGTTCGGCTGCGGCGAGCGGTATCAGCTCACTCAAAGGCGGTAATACGGTTATCCACAGA
ATCAGGGGATAACGCAGGAAAGAACATGTGAGCAAAAGGCCAGCAAAAGGCCAGGAACCGTAAAAAGGCC
GCGTTGCTGGCGTTTTTCCATAGGCTCCGCCCCCCTGACGAGCATCACAAAAATCGACGCTCAAGTCAGA
GGTGGCGAAACCCGACAGGACTATAAAGATACCAGGCGTTTCCCCCTGGAAGCTCCCTCGTGCGCTCTCC
TGTTCCGACCCTGCCGCTTACCGGATACCTGTCCGCCTTTCTCCCTTCGGGAAGCGTGGCGCTTTCTCAT
AGCTCACGCTGTAGGTATCTCAGTTCGGTGTAGGTCGTTCGCTCCAAGCTGGGCTGTGTGCACGAACCCC
CCGTTCAGCCCGACCGCTGCGCCTTATCCGGTAACTATCGTCTTGAGTCCAACCCGGTAAGACACGACTT
ATCGCCACTGGCAGCAGCCACTGGTAACAGGATTAGCAGAGCGAGGTATGTAGGCGGTGCTACAGAGTTC
TTGAAGTGGTGGCCTAACTACGGCTACACTAGAAGGACAGTATTTGGTATCTGCGCTCTGCTGAAGCCAG
TTACCTTCGGAAAAAGAGTTGGTAGCTCTTGATCCGGCAAACAAACCACCGCTGGTAGCGGTGGTTTTTT
TGTTTGCAAGCAGCAGATTACGCGCAGAAAAAAAGGATCTCAAGAAGATCCTTTGATCTTTTCTACGGGG
TCTGACGCTCAGTGGAACGAAAACTCACGTTAAGGGATTTTGGTCATGAGATTATCAAAAAGGATCTTCA
CCTAGATCCTTTTAAATTAAAAATGAAGTTTTAAATCAATCTAAAGTATATATGAGTAAACTTGGTCTGA
CAGTTACCAATGCTTAATCAGTGAGGCACCTATCTCAGCGATCTGTCTATTTCGTTCATCCATAGTTGCC
TGACTCCCCGTCGTGTAGATAACTACGATACGGGAGGGCTTACCATCTGGCCCCAGTGCTGCAATGATAC
CGCGAGACCCACGCTCACCGGCTCCAGATTTATCAGCAATAAACCAGCCAGCCGGAAGGGCCGAGCGCAG
AAGTGGTCCTGCAACTTTATCCGCCTCCATCCAGTCTATTAATTGTTGCCGGGAAGCTAGAGTAAGTAGT
TCGCCAGTTAATAGTTTGCGCAACGTTGTTGCCATTGCTACAGGCATCGTGGTGTCACGCTCGTCGTTTG
GTATGGCTTCATTCAGCTCCGGTTCCCAACGATCAAGGCGAGTTACATGATCCCCCATGTTGTGCAAAAA
AGCGGTTAGCTCCTTCGGTCCTCCGATCGTTGTCAGAAGTAAGTTGGCCGCAGTGTTATCACTCATGGTT
ATGGCAGCACTGCATAATTCTCTTACTGTCATGCCATCCGTAAGATGCTTTTCTGTGACTGGTGAGTACT
CAACCAAGTCATTCTGAGAATAGTGTATGCGGCGACCGAGTTGCTCTTGCCCGGCGTCAATACGGGATAA
TACCGCGCCACATAGCAGAACTTTAAAAGTGCTCATCATTGGAAAACGTTCTTCGGGGCGAAAACTCTCA
AGGATCTTACCGCTGTTGAGATCCAGTTCGATGTAACCCACTCGTGCACCCAACTGATCTTCAGCATCTT
TTACTTTCACCAGCGTTTCTGGGTGAGCAAAAACAGGAAGGCAAAATGCCGCAAAAAAGGGAATAAGGGC
GACACGGAAATGTTGAATACTCATACTCTTCCTTTTTCAATATTATTGAAGCATTTATCAGGGTTATTGT
CTCATGAGCGGATACATATTTGAATGTATTTAGAAAAATAAACAAATAGGGGTTCCGCGCACATTTCCCC
GAAAAGTGCCAC
Features (pLannotate 1.2.2; 13 found; start..end, strand, type, name):
     30..458     -  rep_origin     f1 ori (sequence partly withheld): f1 bacteriophage origin of replication; arrow indicates direction of (+) strand synthesis
    463..618     -  CDS            lacZα (fragment): LacZα fragment of β-galactosidase; lacZ fragment
    626..644     +  promoter       T7 promoter: promoter for bacteriophage T7 RNA polymerase
    665..901     +  promoter       U6 promoter: RNA polymerase III promoter for human U6 snRNA
    956..1040    +  misc_RNA       Nm tracrRNA (fragment): trans-activating CRISPR RNA for the Neisseria meningitidis CRISPR/Cas9 system (Hou et al., 2013)
   1082..1100    -  promoter       T3 promoter: promoter for bacteriophage T3 RNA polymerase
   1145..1161    -  protein_bind   lac operator: The lac repressor binds to the lac operator to inhibit transcription in E. coli. This inhibition can be relieved by adding lactose or isopropyl-β-D-thiogalactopyranoside (IPTG). lac repressor encoded by lacI
   1169..1199    -  promoter       lac promoter: promoter for the E. coli lac operon
   1214..1235    -  protein_bind   CAP binding site: CAP binding activates transcription in the presence of cAMP. E. coli catabolite activator protein
   1248..1340    -  CDS            lacI (fragment): lac repressor; lacI; The lac repressor binds to the lac operator to inhibit transcription in E. coli. This inhibition can be relieved by adding lactose or isopropyl-β-D-thiogalactopyranoside (IPTG).
   1523..2111    -  rep_origin     ori: high-copy-number ColE1/pMB1/pBR322/pUC origin of replication
   2282..3142    -  CDS            AmpR: β-lactamase; bla; confers resistance to ampicillin, carbenicillin, and related antibiotics
   3143..3247    -  promoter       AmpR promoter: bla
