[The description below was written by a language model from this plasmid's Addgene catalogue record and pLannotate feature annotations shown in this document.]
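Description:
pZDonor-Nm-Cas9-gRNA-hU6 is a small (about 3.3 kb) empty guide-RNA cloning and expression vector built on the commercial pZDonor backbone and intended for use in mammalian cells with the Neisseria meningitidis Cas9 system. It is maintained in E. coli as a high-copy plasmid through a ColE1/pUC-type origin and selected with ampicillin via a β-lactamase gene driven by its native promoter. The backbone also retains typical phagemid cloning-vector features: an f1 origin for single-stranded DNA production, a lacZα fragment with the lac promoter, operator and CAP site, a remnant of lacI, and T7 and T3 phage promoters flanking the cloning region. None of these play a role in guide expression in mammalian cells.

The functional cassette consists of the human U6 promoter, an RNA polymerase III promoter suited to producing short, uncapped, non-polyadenylated transcripts, followed after a short gap by a sequence annotated as a fragment of the N. meningitidis tracrRNA, which corresponds to the constant scaffold portion of the synthetic single guide RNA. No protospacer is present. The user inserts a target-specific protospacer between the promoter and the scaffold, although the record does not state which restriction sites or cloning strategy are used for this. The plasmid does not encode Cas9 and carries no mammalian selection marker or reporter, so it is co-delivered with a separate Nm Cas9 or nuclease-inactive Nm dCas9 effector construct. It was deposited in connection with work on CRISPR-based epigenome editing, in which a Cas9-fused acetyltransferase was targeted to promoters and enhancers to activate genes.
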