Addgene plasmid #61366: pZDonor-Nm-Cas9-gRNA-hU6
Purpose: (Empty Backbone) empty backbone for cloning N. meningiditis protospacers. Encodes constant region of N. meningiditis Cas9 synthetic gRNA
Depositing lab: Charles Gersbach. Depositing organization: Duke University. Publication: Epigenome editing by a CRISPR-Cas9-based acetyltransferase activates genes from promoters and enhancers. Hilton IB, D'Ippolito AM, Vockley CM, Thakore PI, Crawford GE, Reddy TE, Gersbach CA. Nat Biotechnol. 2015 May;33(5):510-7. doi: 10.1038/nbt.3199. Epub 2015 Apr 6. PubMed 25849900.
Backbone
  Vector backbone: pZdonor
  Backbone manufacturer: Sigma-Aldrich
  Vector type: Mammalian Expression, CRISPR, Synthetic Biology
  Promoter: human U6
Growth in bacteria
  Bacterial resistance: Ampicillin, 100 μg/mL
  Growth temperature: 37°C
  Growth strain: Stbl3
  Copy number: High Copy
Gene/Insert
  Sequencing primers: 5′ hU6 F; 3′ M13 R
Terms and licenses: Academic/Nonprofit Terms; Industry Terms: Not Available to Industry
How to cite: pZDonor-Nm-Cas9-gRNA-hU6 was a gift from Charles Gersbach (Addgene plasmid # 61366 ; http://n2t.net/addgene:61366 ; RRID:Addgene_61366)
