>Addgene plasmid #61366 | pZDonor-Nm-Cas9-gRNA-hU6 | addgene partial sequence | sequence record 107980 | M13-F20 5'-TGTAAAACGACGGCCAGT-3'
ATGATTCCTTCATATTTGCATATACGATACAAGGCTGTTAGAGAGATAATTGGAATTAATTTGACTGTAA
ACACAAAGATATTAGTACAAAATACGTGACGTAGAAAGTAATAATTTCTTGGGTAGTTTGCAGTTTTAAA
ATTATGTTTTAAAATGGACTATCATATGCTTACCGTAACTTGAAAGTATTTCGATTTCTTGGCTTTATAT
ATCTTGTGGAAAGGACGAAACACCGGGTCTTCGAGAAGACCTGTTGTAGCTCCCTTTCTCATTTCGGAAA
CGAAATGAGAACCGTTGCTACAATAAGGCCGTCTGAAAAGATGTGCCGCAACGCTCTGCCCCTTAAAGCT
TCTGCTTTAAGGGGCTTTTTTTGCGGCCGCCCGCGGTGGAGCTCCAGCTTTTGTTCCCTTTAGTGAGGGT
TAATTGCGCGCTTGGCGTAATCATGGTCATAGCTGTTTCCTGTGTGAAATTGTTATCCGCTCACAATTCC
ACACAACATACGAGCCGGAAGCATAAAGTGTAAAGCCTGGGGTGCCTAATGAGTGAGCTAACTCACATTA
ATTGCGTTGCGCTCACTGCCCGCTTTCCAGTCGGGAAACCTGTCGTGCCAGCTGCATTAATGAATCGGCC
AACGCGCGGGGAGAGGCGGTTTGCGTATTGGGCGCTCTTCCGCTTCCTCGCTCACTGACTCGCTGCGCTC
GGTCGTTCGGCTGCGGCGAGC
