>Addgene plasmid #61366 | pZDonor-Nm-Cas9-gRNA-hU6 | addgene partial sequence | sequence record 107981 | M13-Rev 5'-CAGGAAACAGCTATGACC-3'
GCTGGAGCTCCACCGCGGGCGGCCGCAAAAAAAGCCCCTTAAAGCAGAAGCTTTAAGGGGCAGAGCGTTG
CGGCACATCTTTTCAGACGGCCTTATTGTAGCAACGGTTCTCATTTCGTTTCCGAAATGAGAAAGGGAGC
TACAACAGGTCTTCTCGAAGACCCGGTGTTTCGTCCTTTCCACAAGATATATAAAGCCAAGAAATCGAAA
TACTTTCAAGTTACGGTAAGCATATGATAGTCCATTTTAAAACATAATTTTAAAACTGCAAACTACCCAA
GAAATTATTACTTTCTACGTCACGTATTTTGTACTAATATCTTTGTGTTTACAGTCAAATTAATTCCAAT
TATCTCTCTAACAGCCTTGTATCGTATATGCAAATATGAAGGAATCATGGGAAATAGGCAAGCTTGGTAC
CCAATTCGCCCTATAGTGAGTCGTATTACGCGCGCTCACTGGCCGTCGTTTTACAACGTCGTGACTGGGA
AAACCCTGGCGTTACCCAACTTAATCGCCTTGCAGCACATCCCCCTTTCGCCAGCTGGCGTAATAGCGAA
GAGGCCCGCACCGATCGCCCTTCCCAACAGTTGCGCAGCCTGAATGGCGAATGGG
[89 nt withheld, positions 616-704]
